Addgene plasmid #187498: AF_CEN
Purpose: L0 donor AF - CEN ori from yeast
Depositing lab: Bernardo Pollak. Publication: Universal loop assembly: open, efficient and cross-kingdom DNA fabrication. Pollak B, Matute T, Nunez I, Cerda A, Lopez C, Vargas V, Kan A, Bielinski V, von Dassow P, Dupont CL, Federici F. Synth Biol (Oxf). 2020;5(1):ysaa001. doi: 10.1093/synbio/ysaa001. Epub 2020 Feb 5. PubMed 32161816.
Backbone
  Vector backbone: pL0R
  Vector type: Synthetic Biology
Growth in bacteria
  Bacterial resistance: Spectinomycin, 50 μg/mL
  Growth temperature: 37°C
  Growth strain: DH5alpha
  Copy number: High Copy
Gene/Insert
  Gene/Insert name: CEN
  Species: Synthetic
  Mutation: -
  Cloning method: Restriction Enzyme; 5′ cloning site BsaI (destroyed during cloning); 3′ cloning site BsaI (destroyed during cloning)
How to cite: AF_CEN was a gift from Bernardo Pollak (Addgene plasmid # 187498)
