[The description below was written by a language model from this plasmid's Addgene catalogue record and pLannotate feature annotations shown in this document.]
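Description:
AF_CEN is a small (about 2.6 kb) level 0 (L0) donor plasmid from the universal Loop assembly system, a synthetic-biology toolkit for hierarchical, Type IIS-based DNA fabrication across different host kingdoms. It is built on the pL0R backbone and is maintained in E. coli through a high-copy ColE1/pUC-type origin of replication. Selection is by spectinomycin, conferred by the aadA aminoglycoside adenylyltransferase gene, which also gives streptomycin resistance. The annotation additionally picks up a short Tn5 transposase fragment and a remnant of the pUC18/19 multiple cloning site next to the resistance gene. These look like backbone vestiges rather than functional elements.

The stored part is a roughly 500 bp CEN/ARS element, annotated as the S. cerevisiae CEN6 centromere fused to an autonomously replicating sequence. In yeast, this combination lets a plasmid replicate episomally and segregate like a chromosome, giving stable, low-copy maintenance. The part was cloned using BsaI sites that were destroyed in the process. The "AF" in the name presumably refers to the flanking assembly positions that define where the part fits in a composite construct, although the record does not spell out the overhangs.

AF_CEN carries no promoter, coding payload or yeast selectable marker of its own, so it serves as a parts-library entry rather than a functional yeast vector. Its use is to donate the yeast replication and segregation module during assembly of higher-level constructs or custom vectors intended for propagation in yeast.
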