Features (pLannotate 1.2.2; 5 found; start..end, strand, type, name):
    231..734     +  misc_feature   CEN/ARS: S. cerevisiae CEN6 centromere fused to an autonomously replicating sequence
    881..1469    -  rep_origin     ori: high-copy-number ColE1/pMB1/pBR322/pUC origin of replication
   1563..2351    -  CDS            aadA: S3AD_ECOLX - Experimental evidence at protein level: Swiss-Prot protein existence level 1. Mediates bacterial resistance to the antibiotics streptomycin and spectinomycin. From Escherichia coli.
   2383..2499    -  CDS            tnpA (fragment): TN5P_ECOLX - Also known as tnp. Experimental evidence at protein level: Swiss-Prot protein existence level 1. Mediates transposition of transposon Tn5 by a 'cut and paste' mechanism. First, the monomeric transposase binds the 19 bp inverted DNA repeats flanking the transposon. Then, dimerization of the DNA- bound transposase creates a synaptic DNA complex. After nicking of the first DNA strand, excision of the transposon proceeds through a series of intermediates. The transposase then mediates the insertion of the transposon at a new site by strand transfer. The activity of the wild- type tran
   2500..2532    -  misc_feature   MCS (fragment): pUC18/19 multiple cloning site
>Addgene plasmid #187498 | AF_CEN | addgene full sequence | sequence record 368402 | Addgene NGS Result
CAATCAACATGCTACCCTCCGCGAGATCATCCGTGTTTCAAACCCGGCAGCTTAGTTGCCGTTCTTCCGA
ATAGCATCGGTAACATGAGCAAAGTCTGCCGCCTTACAACGGCTCTCCCGCTGACGCCGTCCCGGACTGA
TGGGCTGCCTGTATCGAGTGGTGATTTTGTGCCGAGCTCATTACTCGCATCCATTCTCAGGCTGTCTCGT
CTCGTCTCAGGTCTCAGGAGATCACGTGCTATAAAAATAATTATAATTTAAATTTTTTAATATAAATATA
TAAATTAAAAATAGAAAGTAAAAAAAGAAATTAAAGAAAAAATAGTTTTTGTTTTCCGAAGATGTAAAAG
ACTCTAGGGGGATCGCCAACAAATACTACCTTTTATCTTGCTCGTCCTGCTCTCAGGTATTAATGCCGAA
TTGTTTCATCTTGTCTGTGTAGAAAACCACACACGAAAATCCTGTGATTTTACATTTTACTTATCGTTAA
TCGAATGTATATCTATTTAATCTGCTTTTCTTGTCTAATAAATATATATGTAAAGTACGCTTTTTGTTGA
AATTTTTTAAACCTTTGTTTATTTTTTTTTCTTCATTCCGTAACTCTTCTACCTTCTTTATTTACTTTCT
AAAATCCAAATACAAAACATAAAAATAAATAAACACAGAGTAAATTCCCAAATTATTCCATCATTAAAAG
ATACGAGGCGCGTGTAAGTTACAGGCAAGCGATCCGTCCGCTTGAGACCACCAGGATACATAGATTACCA
CAACTCCGAGCCCTTCCACCCACAGAATCAGGGGATAACGCAGGAAAGAACATGTGAGCAAAAGGCCAGC
AAAAGGCCAGGAACCGTAAAAAGGCCGCGTTGCTGGCGTTTTTCCATAGGCTCCGCCCCCCTGACGAGCA
TCACAAAAATCGACGCTCAAGTCAGAGGTGGCGAAACCCGACAGGACTATAAAGATACCAGGCGTTTCCC
CCTGGAAGCTCCCTCGTGCGCTCTCCTGTTCCGACCCTGCCGCTTACCGGATACCTGTCCGCCTTTCTCC
CTTCGGGAAGCGTGGCGCTTTCTCATAGCTCACGCTGTAGGTATCTCAGTTCGGTGTAGGTCGTTCGCTC
CAAGCTGGGCTGTGTGCACGAACCCCCCGTTCAGCCCGACCGCTGCGCCTTATCCGGTAACTATCGTCTT
GAGTCCAACCCGGTAAGACACGACTTATCGCCACTGGCAGCAGCCACTGGTAACAGGATTAGCAGAGCGA
GGTATGTAGGCGGTGCTACAGAGTTCTTGAAGTGGTGGCCTAACTACGGCTACACTAGAAGAACAGTATT
TGGTATCTGCGCTCTGCTGAAGCCAGTTACCTTCGGAAAAAGAGTTGGTAGCTCTTGATCCGGCAAACAA
ACCACCGCTGGTAGCGGTGGTTTTTTTGTTTGCAAGCAGCAGATTACGCGCAGAAAAAAAGGATCTCAAG
AAGATCCTTTGATCTTTTCTACGGGGTCTGACGCTCAGTGGAACGAAAACTCACGTTAAGGGATTTTGGT
CATGCATTCTAGGTGATTATTATTTGCCGACTACCTTGGTGATCTCGCCTTTCACGTAGTGGACAAATTC
TTCCAACTGATCTGCGCGCGAGGCCAAGCGATCTTCTTCTTGTCCAAGATAAGCCTGTCTAGCTTCAAGT
ATGACGGGCTGATACTGGGCCGGCAGGCGCTCCATTGCCCAGTCGGCAGCGACATCCTTCGGCGCGATTT
TGCCGGTTACTGCGCTGTACCAAATGCGGGACAACGTAAGCACTACATTTCGCTCATCGCCAGCCCAGTC
GGGCGGCGAGTTCCATAGCGTTAAGGTTTCATTTAGCGCCTCAAATAGATCCTGTTCAGGAACCGGATCA
AAGAGTTCCTCCGCCGCTGGACCTACCAAGGCAACGCTATGTTCTCTTGCTTTTGTCAGCAAGATAGCCA
GATCAATGTCGATCGTGGCTGGCTCGAAGATACCAGCAAGAATGTCATTGCGCTGCCATTCTCCAAATTG
CAGTTCGCGCTTAGCTGGATAACGCCACGGAATGATGTCGTCGTGCACAACAATGGTGACTTCTACAGCG
CGGAGAATCTCACTCTCTCCAGGGGAAGCCGAAGTTTCCAAAAGGTCGTTGATCAAAGCTCGCCGCGTTG
TTTCATCAAGCCTTACGGTCACCGTAACCAGCAAATCAATATCACTGTGTGGCTTCAGGCCGCCATCCAC
TGCGGAGCCGTACAAATGTACGGCCAGCAACGTCGGTTCGAGATGGCGCTCGATGACGCCAACTACCTCT
GATAGTTGAGTCGATACTTCGGCGATCACCGCTTCCCTCATGCGAAACGATCCTCATCCTGTCTCTTGAT
CAGATATTGATCCCCTGCGCCATCAGATCCTTGGCGGCAAGAAAGCCATCCAGTTTACTTTGCAGGGCTT
CCCAACCTTACCAGAGGGCGCCCCAGCTGGCAATTCCGGTTCGCTTGCTAAGCTTGCATGCCTGCAAGTC
GACTCTAGAGGAGCGGTGATCACAGGCAGCAACGCTCTGTCATCGTTA
